>Addgene plasmid #207294 | pHCMV_MOKV_G | addgene full sequence | sequence record 406230 | Addgene NGS Result
GCGGCCGCTCTAGAGAGCTTGGCCCATTGCATACGTTGTATCCATATCATAATATGTACATTTATATTGG
CTCATGTCCAACATTACCGCCATGTTGACATTGATTATTGACTAGTTATTAATAGTAATCAATTACGGGG
TCATTAGTTCATAGCCCATATATGGAGTTCCGCGTTACATAACTTACGGTAAATGGCCCGCCTGGCTGAC
CGCCCAACGACCCCCGCCCATTGACGTCAATAATGACGTATGTTCCCATAGTAACGCCAATAGGGACTTT
CCATTGACGTCAATGGGTGGAGTATTTACGGTAAACTGCCCACTTGGCAGTACATCAAGTGTATCATATG
CCAAGTACGCCCCCTATTGACGTCAATGACGGTAAATGGCCCGCCTGGCATTATGCCCAGTACATGACCT
TATGGGACTTTCCTACTTGGCAGTACATCTACGTATTAGTCATCGCTATTACCATGGTGATGCGGTTTTG
GCAGTACATCAATGGGCGTGGATAGCGGTTTGACTCACGGGGATTTCCAAGTCTCCACCCCATTGACGTC
AATGGGAGTTTGTTTTGGCACCAAAATCAACGGGACTTTCCAAAATGTCGTAACAACTCCGCCCCATTGA
CGCAAATGGGCGGTAGGCGTGTACGGTGGGAGGTCTATATAAGCAGAGCTCGTTTAGTGAACCGTCAGAT
CGCCTGGACACGCCATCCACGCTGTTTTGACCTCCATAGATGACACCGGGACCGATCCAGCCTCCGGTCG
ACCGATCCTGAGAACTTCAGGGTGAGTTTGGGGACCCTTGATTGTTCTTTCTTTTTCGCTATTGTAAAAT
TCATGTTATATGGAGGGGGCAAAGTTTTCAGGGTGTTGTTTAGAATGGGAAGATGTCCCTTGTATCACCA
TGGACCCTCATGATAATTTTGTTTCTTTCACTTTCTACTCTGTTGACAACCATTGTCTCCTCTTATTTTC
TTTTCATTTTCTGTAACTTTTTCGTTAAACTTTAGCTTGCATTTGTAACGAATTTTTAAATTCACTTTTG
TTTATTTGTCAGATTGTAAGTACTTTCTCTAATCACTTTTTTTTCAAGGCAATCAGGGTATATTATATTG
TACTTCAGCACAGTTTTAGAGAACAATTGTTATAATTAAATGATAAGGTAGAATATTTCTGCATATAAAT
TCTGGCTGGCGTGGAAATATTCTTATTGGTAGAAACAACTACACCCTGGTCATCATCCTGCCTTTCTCTT
TATGGTTACAATGATATACACTGTTTGAGATGAGGATAAAATACTCTGAGTCCAAACCGGGCCCCTCTGC
TAACCATGTTCATGCCTTCTTCTCTTTCCTACAGCTCCTGGGCAACGTGCTGGTTGTTGTGCTGTCTCAT
CATTTTGGCAAAGAATTCGCCACCATGAACATCCCTTGCTTCGTCGTGATTCTCTCTCTGGCCACCACAC
ATAGCCTCGGAGAGTTCCCCCTCTACACCATCCCCGAGAAGATTGAGAAGTGGACACCCATCGACATGAT
CCATCTGAGCTGTCCCAACAATCTGCTGTCCGAGGAGGAAGGATGCAACGCCGAATCCAGCTTCACCTAC
TTTGAGCTGAAGAGCGGCTATCTGGCTCACCAGAAAGTCCCCGGCTTTACATGCACCGGCGTGGTCAATG
AGGCCGAGACCTATACCAACTTCGTGGGCTATGTCACCACCACCTTCAAGAGGAAGCACTTCAGACCCAC
AGTCGCTGCTTGCAGAGATGCCTACAACTGGAAGGTCAGCGGCGACCCTAGATACGAAGAGAGCCTCCAC
ACACCTTACCCCGATAGCAGCTGGCTGAGAACCGTGACAACCACCAAGGAGTCCCTCCTCATCATCAGCC
CCAGCATCGTCGAAATGGACATCTACGGAAGGACACTCCACAGCCCTATGTTCCCCAGCGGAGTGTGTTC
CAACGTGTACCCCTCCGTGCCCAGCTGTGAGACAAATCACGACTACACACTGTGGCTCCCCGAGGACCCC
TCCCTCTCTCTGGTCTGTGACATTTTCACAAGCAGCAACGGCAAGAAGGCTATGAACGGCAGCAGAATCT
GCGGCTTTAAGGACGAAAGGGGCTTCTATAGGTCTCTGAAGGGAGCTTGCAAACTGACACTGTGTGGAAG
GCCCGGCATTAGACTGTTCGACGGAACATGGGTGAGCTTTACCAAACCCGACGTCCACGTGTGGTGCACC
CCCAACCAACTCATCAACATTCACAACGATAGACTCGACGAGATCGAGCATCTCATTGTGGAGGATATTA
TCAAGAAGAGAGAGGAGTGTCTGGACACCCTCGAGACCATTCTGATGTCCCAATCCGTGAGCTTTAGGAG
ACTGTCCCACTTTAGAAAACTCGTGCCCGGCTACGGCAAGGCCTATACCATCCTCAACGGCTCTCTGATG
GAGACCAATGTGTACTACAAGAGGGTGGACAAGTGGGCTGACATTCTGCCCAGCAAAGGCTGTCTGAAAG
TGGGCCAGCAGTGCATGGAACCCGTGAAGGGCGTGCTCTTTAACGGCATCATCAAGGGCCCCGACGGCCA
GATTCTGATCCCCGAAATGCAGTCCGAACAGCTGAAACAGCACATGGATCTCCTCAAGGCCGCCGTGTTT
CCTCTGAGGCATCCTCTGATCAGCAGAGAAGCCGTGTTCAAGAAAGACGGCGACGCCGATGACTTCGTGG
ATCTGCACATGCCCGACGTGCACAAGTCCGTGAGCGATGTCGACCTCGGACTGCCTCATTGGGGCTTCTG
GATGCTGATCGGCGCTACAATCGTGGCTTTTGTCGTGCTGGTGTGTCTGCTGAGAGTGTGCTGCAAGAGG
GTGAGAAGGAGGAGATCCGGCAGAGCTACCCAAGAGATTCCTCTGAGCTTTCCTTCCGCCCCCGTGCCTA
GAGCTAAAGTGGTCAGCAGCTGGGAGAGCTACAAAGGACTGCCCGGCACATGATGTCTTCCTGGAGCTCC
AGTCATTGACTATAACGTCTCAGATCTTTTTCCCTCTGCCAAAAATTATGGGGACATCATGAAGCCCCTT
GAGCATCTGACTTCTGGCTAATAAAGGAAATTTATTTTCATTGCAATAGTGTGTTGGAATTTTTTGTGTC
TCTCACTCGGAAGGACATATGGGAGGGCAAATCATTTAAAACATCAGAATGAGTATTTGGTTTAGAGTTT
GGCAACATATGCCCATATGCTGGCTGCCATGAACAAAGGTTGGCTATAAAGAGGTCATCAGTATATGAAA
CAGCCCCCTGCTGTCCATTCCTTATTCCATAGAAAAGCCTTGACTTGAGGTTAGATTTTTTTTATATTTT
GTTTTGTGTTATTTTTTTCTTTAACATCCCTAAAATTTTCCTTACATGTTTTACTAGCCAGATTTTTCCT
CCTCTCCTGACTACTCCCAGTCATAGCTGTCCCTCTTCTCTTATGGAGATCCCTCGACGGATCGGCCGCA
ATTCGTAATCATGTCATAGCTGTTTCCTGTGTGAAATTGTTATCCGCTCACAATTCCACACAACATACGA
GCCGGAAGCATAAAGTGTAAAGCCTGGGGTGCCTAATGAGTGAGCTAACTCACATTAATTGCGTTGCGCT
CACTGCCCGCTTTCCAGTCGGGAAACCTGTCGTGCCAGCTGCATTAATGAATCGGCCAACGCGCGGGGAG
AGGCGGTTTGCGTATTGGGCGCTCTTCCGCTTCCTCGCTCACTGACTCGCTGCGCTCGGTCGTTCGGCTG
CGGCGAGCGGTATCAGCTCACTCAAAGGCGGTAATACGGTTATCCACAGAATCAGGGGATAACGCAGGAA
AGAACATGTGAGCAAAAGGCCAGCAAAAGGCCAGGAACCGTAAAAAGGCCGCGTTGCTGGCGTTTTTCCA
TAGGCTCCGCCCCCCTGACGAGCATCACAAAAATCGACGCTCAAGTCAGAGGTGGCGAAACCCGACAGGA
CTATAAAGATACCAGGCGTTTCCCCCTGGAAGCTCCCTCGTGCGCTCTCCTGTTCCGACCCTGCCGCTTA
CCGGATACCTGTCCGCCTTTCTCCCTTCGGGAAGCGTGGCGCTTTCTCATAGCTCACGCTGTAGGTATCT
CAGTTCGGTGTAGGTCGTTCGCTCCAAGCTGGGCTGTGTGCACGAACCCCCCGTTCAGCCCGACCGCTGC
GCCTTATCCGGTAACTATCGTCTTGAGTCCAACCCGGTAAGACACGACTTATCGCCACTGGCAGCAGCCA
CTGGTAACAGGATTAGCAGAGCGAGGTATGTAGGCGGTGCTACAGAGTTCTTGAAGTGGTGGCCTAACTA
CGGCTACACTAGAAGAACAGTATTTGGTATCTGCGCTCTGCTGAAGCCAGTTACCTTCGGAAAAAGAGTT
GGTAGCTCTTGATCCGGCAAACAAACCACCGCTGGTAGCGGTGGTTTTTTTGTTTGCAAGCAGCAGATTA
CGCGCAGAAAAAAAGGATCTCAAGAAGATCCTTTGATCTTTTCTACGGGGTCTGACGCTCAGTGGAACGA
AAACTCACGTTAAGGGATTTTGGTCATGAGATTATCAAAAAGGATCTTCACCTAGATCCTTTTAAATTAA
AAATGAAGTTTTAAATCAATCTAAAGTATATATGAGTAAACTTGGTCTGACAGTTACCAATGCTTAATCA
GTGAGGCACCTATCTCAGCGATCTGTCTATTTCGTTCATCCATAGTTGCCTGACTCCCCGTCGTGTAGAT
AACTACGATACGGGAGGGCTTACCATCTGGCCCCAGTGCTGCAATGATACCGCGAGACCCACGCTCACCG
GCACCAGATTTATCAGCAATAAACCAGCCAGCCGGAAGGGCCGAGCGCAGAAGTGGTCCTGCAACTTTAT
CCGCCTCCATCCAGTCTATTAATTGTTGCCGGGAAGCTAGAGTAAGTAGTTCGCCAGTTAATAGTTTGCG
CAACGTTGTTGCCATTGCTACAGGCATCGTGGTGTCACGCTCGTCGTTTGGTATGGCTTCATTCAGCTCC
GGTTCCCAACGATCAAGGCGAGTTACATGATCCCCCATGTTGTGCAAAAAAGCGGTTAGCTCCTTCGGTC
CTCCGATCGTTGTCAGAAGTAAGTTGGCCGCAGTGTTATCACTCATGGTTATGGCAGCACTGCATAATTC
TCTTACTGTCATGCCATCCGTAAGATGCTTTTCTGTGACTGGTGAGTACTCAACCAAGTCATTCTGAGAA
TAGTGTATGCGGCGACCGAGTTGCTCTTGCCCGGCGTCAATACGGGATAATACCGCGCCACATAGCAGAA
CTTTAAAAGTGCTCATCATTGGAAAACGTTCTTCGGGGCGAAAACTCTCAAGGATCTTACCGCTGTTGAG
ATCCAGTTCGATGTAACCCACTCGTGCACCCAACTGATCTTCAGCATCTTTTACTTTCACCAGCGTTTCT
GGGTGAGCAAAAACAGGAAGGCAAAATGCCGCAAAAAAGGGAATAAGGGCGACACGGAAATGTTGAATAC
TCATACTCTTCCTTTTTCAATATTATTGAAGCATTTATCAGGGTTATTGTCTCATGAGCGGATACATATT
TGAATGTATTTAGAAAAATAAACAAATAGGGGTTCCGCGCACATTTCCCCGAAAAGTGCCACCTAAATTG
TAAGCGTTAATATTTTGTTAAAATTCGCGTTAAATTTTTGTTAAATCAGCTCATTTTTTAACCAATAGGC
CGAAATCGGCAAAATCCCTTATAAATCAAAAGAATAGACCGAGATAGGGT
[37 nt withheld, positions 5791-5827]
AAAGAACGTGGACTCCAACGTCAAAGG
[49 nt withheld, positions 5855-5903]
T
[91 nt withheld, positions 5905-5995]
G
[124 nt withheld, positions 5997-6120]
CCCATTCGCCATTCAGGCTGCGCAACTGTTGGGAAGGGCGATCGGTGCGGGCCTCTTCGCTATTACGCCA
GCTGGCGAAAGGGGGATGTGCTGCAAGGCGATTAAGTTGGGTAACGCCAGGGTTTTCCCAGTCACGACGT
TGTAAAACGACGGCCAGTGAGCGCGCGTAATACGACTCACTATAGGGCGAATTGGAGCTCCACCGCGGTG
Features (pLannotate 1.2.2; 16 found; start..end, strand, type, name):
     97..476     +  enhancer       CMV enhancer: human cytomegalovirus immediate early enhancer
    477..680     +  promoter       CMV promoter: human cytomegalovirus (CMV) immediate early promoter
    792..1364    +  intron         β-globin intron: intron from rabbit β-globin gene
   1425..2990    +  CDS            G: GLYCO_MOKV - Experimental evidence at protein level: Swiss-Prot protein existence level 1. Attaches the virus to host cellular receptor, inducing endocytosis of the virion. In the endosome, the acidic pH induces conformational changes in the glycoprotein trimer, which trigger fusion between virus and cell membrane. There is convincing in vitro evidence that the muscular form of the nicotinic acetylcholine receptor (nAChR), the neuronal cell adhesion molecule (NCAM), and the p75 neurotrophin receptor (p75NTR) bind glycoprotein and thereby facilitate rabies virus entry into cells (By similarity)
   3100..3155    +  polyA_signal   β-globin poly(A) signal: rabbit β-globin polyadenylation signal (Gil and Proudfoot, 1987)
   3537..3553    -  protein_bind   lac operator: The lac repressor binds to the lac operator to inhibit transcription in E. coli. This inhibition can be relieved by adding lactose or isopropyl-β-D-thiogalactopyranoside (IPTG). lac repressor encoded by lacI
   3561..3591    -  promoter       lac promoter: promoter for the E. coli lac operon
   3606..3627    -  protein_bind   CAP binding site: CAP binding activates transcription in the presence of cAMP. E. coli catabolite activator protein
   3640..3732    -  CDS            lacI (fragment): lac repressor; lacI; The lac repressor binds to the lac operator to inhibit transcription in E. coli. This inhibition can be relieved by adding lactose or isopropyl-β-D-thiogalactopyranoside (IPTG).
   3915..4503    -  rep_origin     ori: high-copy-number ColE1/pMB1/pBR322/pUC origin of replication
   4674..5534    -  CDS            AmpR: β-lactamase; bla; confers resistance to ampicillin, carbenicillin, and related antibiotics
   5535..5639    -  promoter       AmpR promoter: bla
   5692..6120    -  rep_origin     f1 ori (sequence partly withheld): f1 bacteriophage origin of replication; arrow indicates direction of (+) strand synthesis
   6125..6280    -  CDS            lacZα (fragment): LacZα fragment of β-galactosidase; lacZ fragment
   6288..6306    +  promoter       T7 promoter: promoter for bacteriophage T7 RNA polymerase
   6315..14      +  misc_feature   MCS (fragment) (across the origin): pBluescript multiple cloning site
