[The description below was written by a language model from this plasmid's Addgene catalogue record and pLannotate feature annotations shown in this document.]
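Description:
pHCMV_MOKV_G is a mammalian expression plasmid built on the pHCMV backbone that drives production of the Mokola virus glycoprotein (G). It is about 6.3 kb in total, consistent with the recorded backbone and a 1,566 bp insert. It is maintained in E. coli through a high-copy ColE1/pUC-type origin and selected with ampicillin via the β-lactamase gene and its native promoter. The backbone also carries remnants typical of a pBluescript-derived cloning vector: an f1 phage origin, lacZα and lacI fragments, the lac promoter/operator with its CAP site, a T7 promoter, and part of the multiple cloning site. None of these are needed for expression in mammalian cells. No mammalian selection marker or viral packaging element is annotated, so the plasmid is suited to transient transfection.

The expression cassette consists of the human cytomegalovirus immediate-early enhancer and promoter, then a rabbit β-globin intron, which generally improves mRNA processing and expression. Next come the G open reading frame and a rabbit β-globin polyadenylation signal. The coding sequence was synthesised with mammalian codon optimisation and cloned between EcoRI and BglII sites, both of which are retained. No epitope tag or reporter is annotated. Mokola virus is a lyssavirus related to rabies virus. Its G protein is the envelope glycoprotein that attaches to host receptors and triggers pH-dependent membrane fusion in the endosome after endocytosis. The stated purpose is simply mammalian expression of this protein. The associated work concerns modular envelope design for cell type-specific delivery, which suggests use as an envelope plasmid for pseudotyping viral or virus-like particles, although the record does not describe that application explicitly.
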