Addgene plasmid #207294: pHCMV_MOKV_G
Purpose: Mammalian expression of Mokola virus G protein
Depositing lab: Feng Zhang. Depositing organization: Broad Institute. Publication: Cell type-specific delivery by modular envelope design. Strebinger D, Frangieh CJ, Friedrich MJ, Faure G, Macrae RK, Zhang F. Nat Commun. 2023 Aug 23;14(1):5141. doi: 10.1038/s41467-023-40788-8. PubMed 37612276.
Backbone
  Vector backbone: pHCMV
  Backbone manufacturer: Clontech
  Backbone size w/o insert (bp): 4764
  Vector type: Mammalian Expression
Growth in bacteria
  Bacterial resistance: Ampicillin, 100 μg/mL
  Growth temperature: 37°C
  Growth strain: NEB Stable
  Copy number: High Copy
Gene/Insert
  Gene/Insert name: MOKV_G
  Species: Mokola virus
  Insert size (bp): 1566
  Mutation: mammalian codon optimization
  Entrez Gene: G (a.k.a. MOKVgp4)
  Promoter: CMV promoter
  Cloning method: Restriction Enzyme; 5′ cloning site EcoRI (not destroyed); 3′ cloning site BglII (not destroyed)
Resource information
  A portion of this plasmid was derived from a plasmid made by: synthesis
Terms and licenses: Academic/Nonprofit Terms; Industry Terms: Not Available to Industry
How to cite: pHCMV_MOKV_G was a gift from Feng Zhang (Addgene plasmid # 207294 ; http://n2t.net/addgene:207294 ; RRID:Addgene_207294)
